>Addgene plasmid #172193 | pEA02 | addgene full sequence | sequence record 338644 | Addgene NGS Result
GGTGAAGTACATCACCGACGAGCAAGGCAAGACCGATCCCCGGGGACCTGCATAGATCTACGTCTGTCGA
GAAGTTTCTGATCGAAAAGTTCGACAGCGTCTCCGACCTGATGCAGCTCTCGGAGGGCGAAGAATCTCGT
GCTTTCAGCTTCGATGTAGGAGGGCGTGGATATGTCCTGCGGGTAAATAGCTGCGCCGATGGTTTCTACA
AAGATCGTTATGTTTATCGGCACTTTGCATCGGCCGCGCTCCCGATTCCGGAAGTGCTTGACATTGGGGA
ATTTATGCGGTGTGAAATACCGCACAGATGCGTAAGGAGAAAATACCGCATCAGGCGCCATTCGCCATTC
AGGCTGCGCAACTGTTGGGAAGGGCGATCGGTGCGGGCCTCTTCGCTATTACGCCAGCTGGCGAAAGGGG
GATGTGCTGCAAGGCGATTAAGTTGGGTAACGCCAGGGTTTTCCCAGTCACGACGTTGTAAAACGACGGC
CAGTGCCAAGCTTGGGCTGCAGGTCGACTCTAGAGGATCCCTGTCAGTCATGCGGGCAACTTAGCCGAGC
CCTACGACACCGCCCGTGGGAAGGTGAGTGTCTAACTGCGTGACAACGCCAGCGCACAGCGGCGGACAAC
CGCGAGCACCCATGGACTGGCGCCGCAGGTGAGAAGCACACTGGCCCAAGGTCGAGCGCCCACCCAAGTT
GCTTCGGGACGAAGAGGTAGATATCTATCCTAGGCGGCCGCATCGAATTCGTAATCATGTCATAGCTGTT
TCCTGTGTGAAATTGTTATCCGCTCACAATTCCACACAACATACGAGCCGGAAGCATAAAGTGTAAAGCC
TGGGGTGCCTAATGAGTGAGCTAACTCACATTAATTGCGTTGCGCTCACTGCCCGCTTTCCAGTCGGGAA
ACCTGTCGTGCCAGCTGCATTAATGAATCGGCCAACGCGCGGGGAGAGGCGGTTTGCGTATTGGGCGCTC
TTCCGCTTCCTCGCTCACTGACTCGCTGCGCTCGGTCGTTCGGCTGCGGCGAGCGGTATCAGCTCACTCA
AAGGCGGTAATACGGTTATCCACAGAATCAGGGGATAACGCAGGAAAGAACATGTGAGCAAAAGGCCAGC
AAAAGGCCAGGAACCGTAAAAAGGCCGCGTTGCTGGCGTTTTTCCATAGGCTCCGCCCCCCTGACGAGCA
TCACAAAAATCGACGCTCAAGTCAGAGGTGGCGAAACCCGACAGGACTATAAAGATACCAGGCGTTTCCC
CCTGGAAGCTCCCTCGTGCGCTCTCCTGTTCCGACCCTGCCGCTTACCGGATACCTGTCCGCCTTTCTCC
CTTCGGGAAGCGTGGCGCTTTCTCATAGCTCACGCTGTAGGTATCTCAGTTCGGTGTAGGTCGTTCGCTC
CAAGCTGGGCTGTGTGCACGAACCCCCCGTTCAGCCCGACCGCTGCGCCTTATCCGGTAACTATCGTCTT
GAGTCCAACCCGGTAAGACACGACTTATCGCCACTGGCAGCAGCCACTGGTAACAGGATTAGCAGAGCGA
GGTATGTAGGCGGTGCTACAGAGTTCTTGAAGTGGTGGCCTAACTACGGCTACACTAGAAGAACAGTATT
TGGTATCTGCGCTCTGCTGAAGCCAGTTACCTTCGGAAAAAGAGTTGGTAGCTCTTGATCCGGCAAACAA
ACCACCGCTGGTAGCGGTGGTTTTTTTGTTTGCAAGCAGCAGATTACGCGCAGAAAAAAAGGATCTCAAG
AAGATCCTTTGATCTTTTCTACGGGGTCTGACGCTCAGTGGAACGAAAACTCACGTTAAGGGATTTTGGT
CATGAGATTATCAAAAAGGATCTTCACCTAGATCCTTTTGGTTCATGTGCAGCTCCATCAGCAAAAGGGG
ATGATAAGTTTATCACCACCGACTATTTGCAACAGTGCCGTTGATCGTGCTATGATCGACTGATGTCATC
AGCGGTGGAGTGCAATGTCGTGCAATACGAATGGCGAAAAGCCGAGCTCATCGGTCAGCTTCTCAACCTT
GGGGTTACCCCCGGCGGTGTGCTGCTGGTCCACAGCTCCTTCCGTAGCGTCCGGCCCCTCGAAGATGGGC
CACTTGGACTGATCGAGGCCCTGCGTGCTGCGCTGGGTCCGGGAGGGACGCTCGTCATGCCCTCGTGGTC
AGGTCTGGACGACGAGCCGTTCGATCCTGCCACGTCGCCCGTTACACCGGACCTTGGAGTTGTCTCTGAC
ACATTCTGGCGCCTGCCAAATGTAAAGCGCAGCGCCCATCCATTTGCCTTTGCGGCAGCGGGGCCACAGG
CAGAGCAGATCATCTCTGATCCATTGCCCCTGCCACCTCACTCGCCTGCAAGCCCGGTCGCCCGTGTCCA
TGAACTCGATGGGCAGGTACTTCTCCTCGGCGTGGGACACGATGCCAACACGACGCTGCATCTTGCCGAG
TTGATGGCAAAGGTTCCCTATGGGGTGCCGAGACACTGCACCATTCTTCAGGATGGCAAGTTGGTACGCG
TCGATTATCTCGAGAATGACCACTGCTGTGAGCGCTTTGCCTTGGCGGACAGGTGGCTCAAGGAGAAGAG
CCTTCAGAAGGAAGGTCCAGTCGGTCATGCCTTTGCTCGGTTGATCCGCTCCCGCGACATTGTGGCGACA
GCCCTGGGTCAACTGGGCCGAGATCCGTTGATCTTCCTGCATCCGCCAGAGGCGGGATGCGAAGAATGCG
ATGCCGCTCGCCAGTCGATTGGCTGAGCTCATGAGCGGAGAACGAGATGACGTTGGAGGGGCAAGGTCGC
GCTGATTGCTGGGGCAACACGTGGAGCGGATCGGGGATTGTCTTTCTTCAGCTCGCTGATGATATGCTGA
CGCTCAATGCCGTTTGGCCTCCGACTAACGAAAATCCCGCATTTGGACGGCTGATCCGATTGGCACGGCG
GACGGCGAATGGCGGAGCAGACGCTCGTCCGGGGGCAATGAGATATGAAAAAGCCTGAACTCACCGCGAC
GTATCGATGGTACCATATATTTAAAGATCCACTAGTATGCAGGTCGACGGATCTTTTCCGCTGCATAACC
CTGCTTCGGGGTCATTATAGCGATTTTTTCGGTATATCCATCCTTTTTCGCACGATATACAGGATTTTGC
CAAAGGGTTCGTGTAGACTTTCCTTGGTGTATCCAACGGCGTCAGCCGGGCAGGATAGGTGAAGTAGGCC
CACCCGCGAGCGGGTGTTCCTTCTTCACTGTCCCTTATTCGCACCTGGCGGTGCTCAACGGGAATCCTGC
TCTGCGAGGCTGGCCGGCATGAGCCTGTCGGCCTACCTGCTGGCCGTCGGCCAGGGCTACAAAATCACGG
GCGTCGTGGACTATGAGCACGTCCGCGAGCTGGCCCGCATCAATGGCGACCTGGGCCGCCTGGGCGGCCT
GCTGAAACTCTGGCTCACCGACGACCCGCGCACGGCGCGGTTCGGTGATGCCACGATCCTCGCCCTGCTG
GCGAAGATCGAAGAGAAGCAGGACGAGCTTGGCAAGGTCATGATGGGCGTGGTCCGCCCGAGGGCAGAGC
CATGACTTTTTTAGCCGCTAAAACGGCCGGGGGGTGCGCGTGATTGCCAAGCACGTCCCCATGCGCTCCA
TCAAGAAGAGCGACTTCGCGGAGCT
Features (pLannotate 1.2.2; 13 found; start..end, strand, type, name):
     60..283     +  CDS            HygR (fragment): aminoglycoside phosphotransferase from E. coli confers resistance to hygromycin
    284..335     +  misc_feature   bom (fragment): basis of mobility region from pBR322
    341..495     -  CDS            lacZα (fragment): LacZα fragment of β-galactosidase; lacZ fragment
    507..531     -  misc_feature   MCS (fragment): pUC18/19 multiple cloning site
    783..799     -  protein_bind   lac operator: The lac repressor binds to the lac operator to inhibit transcription in E. coli. This inhibition can be relieved by adding lactose or isopropyl-β-D-thiogalactopyranoside (IPTG). lac repressor encoded by lacI
    807..837     -  promoter       lac promoter: promoter for the E. coli lac operon
    852..873     -  protein_bind   CAP binding site: CAP binding activates transcription in the presence of cAMP. E. coli catabolite activator protein
    886..978     -  CDS            lacI (fragment): lac repressor; lacI; The lac repressor binds to the lac operator to inhibit transcription in E. coli. This inhibition can be relieved by adding lactose or isopropyl-β-D-thiogalactopyranoside (IPTG).
   1161..1749    -  rep_origin     ori: high-copy-number ColE1/pMB1/pBR322/pUC origin of replication
   1953..2753    +  CDS            ApmR: aminoglycoside 3-N-acetyltransferase type IV ; aac(3)IV; confers resistance to apramycin (Paget and Davies, 1996)
   3198..3307    +  oriT           oriT: incP origin of transfer
   3302..3575    +  CDS            traJ (fragment): oriT-recognizing protein; traJ
   3613..37      +  CDS            traI (fragment) (across the origin): TRAI6_ECOLX - Experimental evidence at protein level: Swiss-Prot protein existence level 1. The initiation process of transfer DNA synthesis requires the interaction of at least three plasmid-specific components (TraH, I, and J) at the transfer origin resulting in the assembly of a specialised nucleoprotein complex - the relaxosome. Site- and strand-specific cleavage at the transfer origin is dependent on TraI and TraJ. From Escherichia coli.
