[The description below was written by a language model from this plasmid's Addgene catalogue record and pLannotate feature annotations shown in this document.]
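Description:
pEA02 is a small (about 3.7 kb) suicide vector for genome engineering in Actinobacteria, built on the pOJ260 backbone, a classic E. coli-to-Streptomyces conjugative cloning vector. It replicates at high copy in E. coli through a ColE1/pUC-type origin but has no annotated origin that would function in actinobacteria, so it can persist in the recipient only by integrating into the chromosome. Selection in both hosts relies on the apramycin resistance gene aac(3)IV. An incP (RP4-type) oriT, flanked by partial traJ and traI sequences, allows the plasmid to be mobilised by conjugation from a suitable E. coli donor supplying the transfer functions in trans. Remnants of the pUC lacZα region (lac promoter, operator, CAP site and part of the multiple cloning site) are also annotated. The short hits called as HygR, bom and lacI are only fragments and are unlikely to be functional.

The payload is a synthetic 220 bp fragment carrying the minimal attL site, the left attachment site of the site-specific recombination system of the integrative element pSAM2, cloned between BamHI and EcoRI sites that are both retained. The automated feature table does not annotate attL itself, but the unannotated gap between the MCS fragment and the lac operator is consistent with its position. According to the record, once a DNA fragment identical to a chosen genomic region has been cloned into pEA02, the plasmid integrates at that locus by homologous recombination, placing attL in the chromosome. The associated work concerns marker-free genome engineering in Amycolatopsis, in which pSAM2 recombination between attachment sites is used to remove intervening DNA. The record does not describe the partner attR construct or the source of the recombination proteins.
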