Addgene plasmid #172193: pEA02
Purpose: Suicide vector carrying the site attL of the SSR system of pSAM2. This plasmid is integrated into the genome of Actinobacteria by HR when carrying a DNA fragment identical to a region of the genome.
Depositing lab: Jean-Luc Pernodet. Depositing organization: CNRS UMR 9198, institut de biologie intégrative de la cellule recherche. Publication: Marker-Free Genome Engineering in Amycolatopsis Using the pSAM2 Site-Specific Recombination System. Santos LDF, Caraty-Philippe L, Darbon E, Pernodet JL. Microorganisms. 2022 Apr 16;10(4). pii: microorganisms10040828. doi: 10.3390/microorganisms10040828. PubMed 35456877.
Backbone
  Vector backbone: pOJ260
  Backbone manufacturer: Bierman M. et al. Gene 1992 Plasmid cloning vectors for the conjugal transfer of DNA from Escherichia coli to Streptomyces spp.
  Backbone size w/o insert (bp): 3469
  Total vector size (bp): 3665
  Vector type: Bacterial Expression
Growth in bacteria
  Bacterial resistance: Apramycin, 25 μg/mL
  Growth temperature: 37°C
  Growth strain: DH5alpha
  Copy number: High Copy
Gene/Insert
  Gene/Insert name: attL (alt name: Left attachment site of pSAM2 (minimal attL site as defined in Raynal et al. 1998))
  Species: Synthetic
  Insert size (bp): 220
  Cloning method: Restriction Enzyme; 5′ cloning site BamHI (not destroyed); 3′ cloning site EcoRI (not destroyed)
  Sequencing primers: 5′ CGGGCCTCTTCGCTATTAC
Terms and licenses: Academic/Nonprofit Terms; Industry Terms: Not Available to Industry
How to cite: pEA02 was a gift from Jean-Luc Pernodet (Addgene plasmid # 172193 ; http://n2t.net/addgene:172193 ; RRID:Addgene_172193)
